Addgene plasmid #36069: pAAV asyn S129D
Depositing lab: Patrick Aebischer & Hilal Lashuel. Depositing organization: Swiss Federal Institute of Technology (EPFL).
Backbone
  Vector backbone: pAAV-MCS
  Backbone manufacturer: Stratagene
  Backbone size w/o insert (bp): 4581
  Vector type: Mammalian Expression, AAV
Growth in bacteria
  Bacterial resistance: Ampicillin, 100 μg/mL
  Growth temperature: 37°C
  Growth strain: DH5alpha
  Copy number: High Copy
Gene/Insert
  Gene/Insert name: alpha-synuclein S129D
  Species: H. sapiens (human)
  Insert size (bp): 484
  Mutation: S129D
  Entrez Gene: SNCA (a.k.a. NACP, PARK1, PARK4, PD1)
  Promoter: CMV
  Cloning method: Restriction Enzyme; 5′ cloning site ClaI (not destroyed); 3′ cloning site BglII (not destroyed)
  Sequencing primers: 5′ bglob fw (TCTTATCTTCCTCCCACAGC); 3′ hGH rev (TAGGACAAGGCTGGTGGGCA)
Terms and licenses: Academic/Nonprofit Terms; Industry Terms: Not Available to Industry
Depositor comments: Lashuel Lab Plasmid #164
How to cite: pAAV asyn S129D was a gift from Patrick Aebischer & Hilal Lashuel (Addgene plasmid # 36069 ; http://n2t.net/addgene:36069 ; RRID:Addgene_36069)
