[The description below was written by a language model from this plasmid's Addgene catalogue record.]
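Description:
pAAV asyn S129D is an adeno-associated virus transfer plasmid built on the commercial pAAV-MCS backbone (about 4.6 kb without insert), classed as both a mammalian expression and an AAV vector. It is maintained in E. coli as a high-copy plasmid under ampicillin selection. No feature table accompanies the record, so the replication origin, the inverted terminal repeats and other backbone elements are not individually listed. As an AAV vector, the expression cassette would be expected to sit between ITRs, the only cis elements needed for replication and packaging of the cassette into AAV particles when helper functions are supplied in trans.

The payload is a roughly 480 bp insert encoding human alpha-synuclein (SNCA, the gene linked to the PARK1/PARK4 forms of Parkinson's disease) carrying the S129D substitution, cloned between ClaI and BglII sites that both remain intact. Expression is driven by the CMV promoter. The names of the recorded sequencing primers indicate that the insert is flanked upstream by a beta-globin-derived element and downstream by human growth hormone sequence, consistent with an intron and polyadenylation signal, though the record does not describe these parts explicitly. No epitope tag or reporter is recorded.

Serine 129 is the major phosphorylation site of alpha-synuclein, and replacing it with aspartate is a standard way to mimic constitutive phosphorylation. The record does not state an intended use, but the design suits transient expression in mammalian cells or production of recombinant AAV for delivering the phosphomimetic variant, for example to examine how modification at this residue affects alpha-synuclein aggregation and toxicity.
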