>Addgene plasmid #36069 | pAAV asyn S129D | addgene partial sequence | sequence record 45464 | hGH-PA-R 5'-CCAGCTTGGTTCCCAATAGA-3'
TACCACCCCCCTCCACCCCATAATATTATAGAAGGACACCTAGTCAGACAAAATGATGCAACTTAATTTT
ATTAGGACAAGGCTGGTGGGCACTGGAGTGGCAACTTCCAGGGCCAGGAGAGGCACTGGGGAGGGGTCAC
AGGGATGCCACCCGTAGATCTCTCGAGTTAGGCTTCAGGTTCGTAGTCTTGATACCCTTCCTCATCAGGC
ATTTCATAAGCCTCATTGTCAGGATCCACAGGCATATCTTCCAGAATTCCTTCCTGTGGGGCTCCTTCTT
CATTCTTGCCCAA
[192 nt withheld, positions 294-485]
CTCTTTTGTCTTTCCTGCTGCTTCTGCCACACCCTGTTTGGTTTTCTCAGCAGCAGCCACAACTCCCTCC
TTGGCCTTTGAAAGTCCTTTCATGAATACATCCATAGATCCACTAGTAACGGCCGCCAGTGTGCTGGAAT
TCGGCTTGCAAGCTTCTGCAGGTCGACTCTAGAGGATCCCCGGGGAATTCAATCGATGTTCGAATCCCAA
TTCTTTGCCAAAGTGATGGGCCAGCACACAGACCAGCACGTTGCCCAGGAGCTGTGGGAGGAAGATAAGA
GGTATGAACATGATTAGCAAAAGGG
